>Addgene plasmid #108966 | pmCherry-VIM-BC2T | depositor full sequence | sequence record 210840 | pmCherry-VIM-BC2T sequence 6147 bps
AATAGTAATCAATTACGGGGTCATTAGTTCATAGCCCATATATGGAGTTCCGCGTTACATAACTTACGGT
AAATGGCCCGCCTGGCTGACCGCCCAACGACCCCCGCCCATTGACGTCAATAATGACGTATGTTCCCATA
GTAACGCCAATAGGGACTTTCCATTGACGTCAATGGGTGGAGTATTTACGGTAAACTGCCCACTTGGCAG
TACATCAAGTGTATCATATGCCAAGTACGCCCCCTATTGACGTCAATGACGGTAAATGGCCCGCCTGGCA
TTATGCCCAGTACATGACCTTATGGGACTTTCCTACTTGGCAGTACATCTACGTATTAGTCATCGCTATT
ACCATGGTGATGCGGTTTTGGCAGTACATCAATGGGCGTGGATAGCGGTTTGACTCACGGGGATTTCCAA
GTCTCCACCCCATTGACGTCAATGGGAGTTTGTTTTGGCACCAAAATCAACGGGACTTTCCAAAATGTCG
TAACAACTCCGCCCCATTGACGCAAATGGGCGGTAGGCGTGTACGGTGGGAGGTCTATATAAGCAGAGCT
GGTTTAGTGAACCGTCAGATCCGCTAGCGCTACCGGTCGCCACCATGGTCAGCAAGGGCGAGGAGGATAA
CATGGCCATCATCAAGGAGTTCATGCGCTTCAAGGTGCACATGGAGGGCTCCGTGAACGGCCACGAGTTC
GAGATCGAGGGCGAGGGCGAGGGCCGCCCCTACGAGGGCACCCAGACCGCCAAGCTGAAGGTGACCAAGG
GTGGCCCCCTGCCCTTCGCCTGGGACATCCTGTCCCCTCAGTTCATGTACGGCTCCAAGGCCTACGTGAA
GCACCCCGCCGACATCCCCGACTACTTGAAGCTGTCCTTCCCCGAGGGCTTCAAGTGGGAGCGCGTGATG
AACTTCGAGGACGGCGGCGTGGTGACCGTGACCCAGGACTCCTCCCTGCAGGACGGCGAGTTCATCTACA
AGGTGAAGCTGCGCGGCACCAACTTCCCCTCCGACGGCCCCGTAATGCAGAAGAAGACCATGGGCTGGGA
GGCCTCCTCCGAGCGGATGTACCCCGAGGACGGCGCCCTGAAGGGCGAGATCAAGCAGAGGCTGAAGCTG
AAGGACGGCGGCCACTACGACGCTGAGGTCAAGACCACCTACAAGGCCAAGAAGCCCGTGCAGCTGCCCG
GCGCCTACAACGTCAACATCAAGTTGGACATCACCTCCCACAACGAGGACTACACCATCGTGGAACAGTA
CGAACGCGCCGAGGGCCGCCACTCCACCGGCGGCATGGACGAGCTGTACAAGCAGATCTCGAGCTCAAGC
TTAGGTGGAGGAGGTTCTTCCACCAGGTCCGTGTCCTCGTCCTCCTACCGCAGGATGTTCGGCGGCCCGG
GCACCGCGAGCCGGCCGAGCTCCAGCCGGAGCTACGTGACTACGTCCACCCGCACCTACAGCCTGGGCAG
CGCGCTGCGCCCCAGCACCAGCCGCAGCCTCTACGCCTCGTCCCCGGGCGGCGTGTATGCCACGCGCTCC
TCTGCCGTGCGCCTGCGGAGCAGCGTGCCCGGGGTGCGGCTCCTGCAGGACTCGGTGGACTTCTCGCTGG
CCGACGCCATCAACACCGAGTTCAAGAACACCCGCACCAACGAGAAGGTGGAGCTGCAGGAGCTGAATGA
CCGCTTCGCCAACTACATCGACAAGGTGCGCTTCCTGGAGCAGCAGAATAAGATCCTGCTGGCCGAGCTC
GAGCAGCTCAAGGGCCAAGGCAAGTCGCGCCTGGGGGACCTCTACGAGGAGGAGATGCGGGAGCTGCGCC
GGCAGGTGGACCAGCTAACCAACGACAAAGCCCGCGTCGAGGTGGAGCGCGACAACCTGGCCGAGGACAT
CATGCGCCTCCGGGAGAAATTGCAGGAGGAGATGCTTCAGAGAGAGGAAGCCGAAAACACCCTGCAATCT
TTCAGACAGGATGTTGACAATGCGTCTCTGGCACGTCTTGACCTTGAACGCAAAGTGGAATCTTTGCAAG
AAGAGATTGCCTTTTTGAAGAAACTCCACGAAGAGGAAATCCAGGAGCTGCAGGCTCAGATTCAGGAACA
GCATGTCCAAATCGATGTGGATGTTTCCAAGCCTGACCTCACGGCTGCCCTGCGTGACGTACGTCAGCAA
TATGAAAGTGTGGCTGCCAAGAACCTGCAGGAGGCAGAAGAATGGTACAAATCCAAGTTTGCTGACCTCT
CTGAGGCTGCCAACCGGAACAATGACGCCCTGCGCCAGGCAAAGCAGGAGTCCACTGAGTACCGGAGACA
GGTGCAGTCCCTCACCTGTGAAGTGGATGCCCTTAAAGGAACCAATGAGTCCCTGGAACGCCAGATGCGT
GAAATGGAAGAGAACTTTGCCGTTGAAGCTGCTAACTACCAAGACACTATTGGCCGCCTGCAGGATGAGA
TTCAGAATATGAAGGAGGAAATGGCTCGTCACCTTCGTGAATACCAAGACCTGCTCAATGTTAAGATGGC
CCTTGACATTGAGATTGCCACCTACAGGAAGCTGCTGGAAGGCGAGGAGAGCAGGATTTCTCTGCCTCTT
CCAAACTTTTCCTCCCTGAACCTGAGGGAAACTAATCTGGATTCACTCCCTCTGGTTGATACCCACTCAA
AAAGGACACTTCTGATTAAGACGGTTGAAACTAGAGATGGACAGGTTATCAACGAAACTTCTCAGCATCA
CGATGACCTTGAACCAGACAGAAAAGCGGCTGTTAGTCACTGGCAGCAATAGGGTACCGCGGGCCCGGGA
TCCACCGGATCTAGATAACTGATCATAATCAGCCATACCACATTTGTAGAGGTTTTACTTGCTTTAAAAA
ACCTCCCACACCTCCCCCTGAACCTGAAACATAAAATGAATGCAATTGTTGTTGTTAACTTGTTTATTGC
AGCTTATAATGGTTACAAATAAAGCAATAGCATCACAAATTTCACAAATAAAGCATTTTTTTCACTGCAT
TCTAGTTGTGGTTTGTCCAAACTCATCAATGTATCTTAACGCGTAAATTGTAAGCGTTAATATTTTGTTA
AAATTCGCGTTAAATTTTTGTTAAATCAGCTCATTTTTTAACCAATAGGCCGAAATCGGCAAAATCCCTT
ATAAATCAAAAGAATAGACCGAGATAGGGT
[37 nt withheld, positions 3181-3217]
AAAGAACGTGGACTCCAACGTCAAAGG
[49 nt withheld, positions 3245-3293]
T
[91 nt withheld, positions 3295-3385]
G
[124 nt withheld, positions 3387-3510]
CAGGTGGCACTTTTCGGGGAAATGTGCGCGGAACCCCTATTTGTTTATTTTTCTAAATACATTCAAATAT
GTATCCGCTCATGAGACAATAACCCTGATAAATGCTTCAATAATATTGAAAAAGGAAGAGTCCTGAGGCG
GAAAGAACCAGCTGTGGAATGTGTGTCAGTTAGGGTGTGGAAAGTCCCCAGGCTCCCCAGCAGGCAGAAG
TATGCAAAGCATGCATCTCAATTAGTCAGCAACCAGGTGTGGAAAGTCCCCAGGCTCCCCAGCAGGCAGA
AGTATGCAAAGCATGCATCTCAATTAGTCAGCAACCATAGTCCCGCCCCTAACTCCGCCCATCCCGCCCC
TAACTCCGCCCAGTTCCGCCCATTCTCCGCCCCATGGCTGACTAATTTTTTTTATTTATGCAGAGGCCGA
GGCCGCCTCGGCCTCTGAGCTATTCCAGAAGTAGTGAGGAGGCTTTTTTGGAGGCCTAGGCTTTTGCAAA
GATCGATCAAGAGACAGGATGAGGATCGTTTCGCATGATTGAACAAGATGGATTGCACGCAGGTTCTCCG
GCCGCTTGGGTGGAGAGGCTATTCGGCTATGACTGGGCACAACAGACAATCGGCTGCTCTGATGCCGCCG
TGTTCCGGCTGTCAGCGCAGGGGCGCCCGGTTCTTTTTGTCAAGACCGACCTGTCCGGTGCCCTGAATGA
ACTGCAAGACGAGGCAGCGCGGCTATCGTGGCTGGCCACGACGGGCGTTCCTTGCGCAGCTGTGCTCGAC
GTTGTCACTGAAGCGGGAAGGGACTGGCTGCTATTGGGCGAAGTGCCGGGGCAGGATCTCCTGTCATCTC
ACCTTGCTCCTGCCGAGAAAGTATCCATCATGGCTGATGCAATGCGGCGGCTGCATACGCTTGATCCGGC
TACCTGCCCATTCGACCACCAAGCGAAACATCGCATCGAGCGAGCACGTACTCGGATGGAAGCCGGTCTT
GTCGATCAGGATGATCTGGACGAAGAGCATCAGGGGCTCGCGCCAGCCGAACTGTTCGCCAGGCTCAAGG
CGAGCATGCCCGACGGCGAGGATCTCGTCGTGACCCATGGCGATGCCTGCTTGCCGAATATCATGGTGGA
AAATGGCCGCTTTTCTGGATTCATCGACTGTGGCCGGCTGGGTGTGGCGGACCGCTATCAGGACATAGCG
TTGGCTACCCGTGATATTGCTGAAGAGCTTGGCGGCGAATGGGCTGACCGCTTCCTCGTGCTTTACGGTA
TCGCCGCTCCCGATTCGCAGCGCATCGCCTTCTATCGCCTTCTTGACGAGTTCTTCTGAGCGGGACTCTG
GGGTTCGAAATGACCGACCAAGCGACGCCCAACCTGCCATCACGAGATTTCGATTCCACCGCCGCCTTCT
ATGAAAGGTTGGGCTTCGGAATCGTTTTCCGGGACGCCGGCTGGATGATCCTCCAGCGCGGGGATCTCAT
GCTGGAGTTCTTCGCCCACCCTAGGGGGAGGCTAACTGAAACACGGAAGGAGACAATACCGGAAGGAACC
CGCGCTATGACGGCAATAAAAAGACAGAATAAAACGCACGGTGTTGGGTCGTTTGTTCATAAACGCGGGG
TTCGGTCCCAGGGCTGGCACTCTGTCGATACCCCACCGAGACCCCATTGGGGCCAATACGCCCGCGTTTC
TTCCTTTTCCCCACCCCACCCCCCAAGTTCGGGTGAAGGCCCAGGGCTCGCAGCCAACGTCGGGGCGGCA
GGCCCTGCCATAGCCTCAGGTTACTCATATATACTTTAGATTGATTTAAAACTTCATTTTTAATTTAAAA
GGATCTAGGTGAAGATCCTTTTTGATAATCTCATGACCAAAATCCCTTAACGTGAGTTTTCGTTCCACTG
AGCGTCAGACCCCGTAGAAAAGATCAAAGGATCTTCTTGAGATCCTTTTTTTCTGCGCGTAATCTGCTGC
TTGCAAACAAAAAAACCACCGCTACCAGCGGTGGTTTGTTTGCCGGATCAAGAGCTACCAACTCTTTTTC
CGAAGGTAACTGGCTTCAGCAGAGCGCAGATACCAAATACTGTCCTTCTAGTGTAGCCGTAGTTAGGCCA
CCACTTCAAGAACTCTGTAGCACCGCCTACATACCTCGCTCTGCTAATCCTGTTACCAGTGGCTGCTGCC
AGTGGCGATAAGTCGTGTCTTACCGGGTTGGACTCAAGACGATAGTTACCGGATAAGGCGCAGCGGTCGG
GCTGAACGGGGGGTTCGTGCACACAGCCCAGCTTGGAGCGAACGACCTACACCGAACTGAGATACCTACA
GCGTGAGCTATGAGAAAGCGCCACGCTTCCCGAAGGGAGAAAGGCGGACAGGTATCCGGTAAGCGGCAGG
GTCGGAACAGGAGAGCGCACGAGGGAGCTTCCAGGGGGAAACGCCTGGTATCTTTATAGTCCTGTCGGGT
TTCGCCACCTCTGACTTGAGCGTCGATTTTTGTGATGCTCGTCAGGGGGGCGGAGCCTATGGAAAAACGC
CAGCAACGCGGCCTTTTTACGGTTCCTGGCCTTTTGCTGGCCTTTTGCTCACATGTTCTTTCCTGCGTTA
TCCCCTGATTCTGTGGATAACCGTATTACCGCCATGCATTAGTTATT
Features (pLannotate 1.2.2; 17 found; start..end, strand, type, name):
     53..356     +  enhancer       CMV enhancer: human cytomegalovirus immediate early enhancer
    357..560     +  promoter       CMV promoter: human cytomegalovirus (CMV) immediate early promoter
    605..1312    +  CDS            mCherry: mCherry is a basic (constitutively fluorescent) red fluorescent protein published in 2004, derived from Discosoma sp.. It is reported to be a very rapidly-maturing monomer with low acid sensitivity.
   1314..1332    +  misc_feature   MCS (fragment): multiple cloning site
   1355..2743    +  CDS            VIM: VIME_HUMAN - Experimental evidence at protein level: Swiss-Prot protein existence level 1. Involved with LARP6 in the stabilization of type I collagen mRNAs for CO1A1 and CO1A2. From Homo sapiens (Human).
   2744..2779    +  CDS            BC2 tag: nanobody epitope tag corresponding to amino acids 16-27 of human β-catenin (Traenkle et al., 2015)
   2783..2808    +  misc_feature   MCS (fragment): multiple cloning site
   2820..2904    +  CDS            large T antigen (fragment): large T antigen from SV40 (simian virus 40)
   2927..3048    +  polyA_signal   SV40 poly(A) signal: SV40 polyadenylation signal
   3082..3510    -  rep_origin     f1 ori (sequence partly withheld): f1 bacteriophage origin of replication; arrow indicates direction of (+) strand synthesis
   3537..3641    +  promoter       AmpR promoter: bla
   3643..4000    +  promoter       SV40 promoter: SV40 enhancer and early promoter
   4035..4829    +  CDS            NeoR/KanR: aminoglycoside phosphotransferase from Tn5; aph(3')-II (or nptII); confers resistance to neomycin, kanamycin, and G418 (Geneticin®)
   4850..5002    +  CDS            ble (fragment): BLE_KLEPN - Experimental evidence at protein level: Swiss-Prot protein existence level 1. Binding protein with a strong affinity to the bleomycin family of antibiotics. Binds to CL990; an antimitotic-antibiotic compound. From Klebsiella pneumoniae.
   5061..5108    +  polyA_signal   HSV TK poly(A) signal: herpes simplex virus thymidine kinase polyadenylation signal (Cole and Stacy, 1985)
   5199..5215    -  polyA_signal   bGH poly(A) signal (fragment): bovine growth hormone polyadenylation signal
   5437..6025    +  rep_origin     ori: high-copy-number ColE1/pMB1/pBR322/pUC origin of replication
