>Addgene plasmid #108966 | pmCherry-VIM-BC2T | addgene full sequence | sequence record 213817 | Addgene NGS Result
CATGTTCTTTCCTGCGTTATCCCCTGATTCTGTGGATAACCGTATTACCGCCATGCATTAGTTATTAATA
GTAATCAATTACGGGGTCATTAGTTCATAGCCCATATATGGAGTTCCGCGTTACATAACTTACGGTAAAT
GGCCCGCCTGGCTGACCGCCCAACGACCCCCGCCCATTGACGTCAATAATGACGTATGTTCCCATAGTAA
CGCCAATAGGGACTTTCCATTGACGTCAATGGGTGGAGTATTTACGGTAAACTGCCCACTTGGCAGTACA
TCAAGTGTATCATATGCCAAGTACGCCCCCTATTGACGTCAATGACGGTAAATGGCCCGCCTGGCATTAT
GCCCAGTACATGACCTTATGGGACTTTCCTACTTGGCAGTACATCTACGTATTAGTCATCGCTATTACCA
TGGTGATGCGGTTTTGGCAGTACATCAATGGGCGTGGATAGCGGTTTGACTCACGGGGATTTCCAAGTCT
CCACCCCATTGACGTCAATGGGAGTTTGTTTTGGCACCAAAATCAACGGGACTTTCCAAAATGTCGTAAC
AACTCCGCCCCATTGACGCAAATGGGCGGTAGGCGTGTACGGTGGGAGGTCTATATAAGCAGAGCTGGTT
TAGTGAACCGTCAGATCCGCTAGCGCTACCGGTCGCCACCATGGTCAGCAAGGGCGAGGAGGATAACATG
GCCATCATCAAGGAGTTCATGCGCTTCAAGGTGCACATGGAGGGCTCCGTGAACGGCCACGAGTTCGAGA
TCGAGGGCGAGGGCGAGGGCCGCCCCTACGAGGGCACCCAGACCGCCAAGCTGAAGGTGACCAAGGGTGG
CCCCCTGCCCTTCGCCTGGGACATCCTGTCCCCTCAGTTCATGTACGGCTCCAAGGCCTACGTGAAGCAC
CCCGCCGACATCCCCGACTACTTGAAGCTGTCCTTCCCCGAGGGCTTCAAGTGGGAGCGCGTGATGAACT
TCGAGGACGGCGGCGTGGTGACCGTGACCCAGGACTCCTCCCTGCAGGACGGCGAGTTCATCTACAAGGT
GAAGCTGCGCGGCACCAACTTCCCCTCCGACGGCCCCGTAATGCAGAAGAAGACCATGGGCTGGGAGGCC
TCCTCCGAGCGGATGTACCCCGAGGACGGCGCCCTGAAGGGCGAGATCAAGCAGAGGCTGAAGCTGAAGG
ACGGCGGCCACTACGACGCTGAGGTCAAGACCACCTACAAGGCCAAGAAGCCCGTGCAGCTGCCCGGCGC
CTACAACGTCAACATCAAGTTGGACATCACCTCCCACAACGAGGACTACACCATCGTGGAACAGTACGAA
CGCGCCGAGGGCCGCCACTCCACCGGCGGCATGGACGAGCTGTACAAGCAGATCTCGAGCTCAAGCTTAG
GTGGAGGAGGTTCTTCCACCAGGTCCGTGTCCTCGTCCTCCTACCGCAGGATGTTCGGCGGCCCGGGCAC
CGCGAGCCGGCCGAGCTCCAGCCGGAGCTACGTGACTACGTCCACCCGCACCTACAGCCTGGGCAGCGCG
CTGCGCCCCAGCACCAGCCGCAGCCTCTACGCCTCGTCCCCGGGCGGCGTGTATGCCACGCGCTCCTCTG
CCGTGCGCCTGCGGAGCAGCGTGCCCGGGGTGCGGCTCCTGCAGGACTCGGTGGACTTCTCGCTGGCCGA
CGCCATCAACACCGAGTTCAAGAACACCCGCACCAACGAGAAGGTGGAGCTGCAGGAGCTGAATGACCGC
TTCGCCAACTACATCGACAAGGTGCGCTTCCTGGAGCAGCAGAATAAGATCCTGCTGGCCGAGCTCGAGC
AGCTCAAGGGCCAAGGCAAGTCGCGCCTGGGGGACCTCTACGAGGAGGAGATGCGGGAGCTGCGCCGGCA
GGTGGACCAGCTAACCAACGACAAAGCCCGCGTCGAGGTGGAGCGCGACAACCTGGCCGAGGACATCATG
CGCCTCCGGGAGAAATTGCAGGAGGAGATGCTTCAGAGAGAGGAAGCCGAAAACACCCTGCAATCTTTCA
GACAGGATGTTGACAATGCGTCTCTGGCACGTCTTGACCTTGAACGCAAAGTGGAATCTTTGCAAGAAGA
GATTGCCTTTTTGAAGAAACTCCACGAAGAGGAAATCCAGGAGCTGCAGGCTCAGATTCAGGAACAGCAT
GTCCAAATCGATGTGGATGTTTCCAAGCCTGACCTCACGGCTGCCCTGCGTGACGTACGTCAGCAATATG
AAAGTGTGGCTGCCAAGAACCTGCAGGAGGCAGAAGAATGGTACAAATCCAAGTTTGCTGACCTCTCTGA
GGCTGCCAACCGGAACAATGACGCCCTGCGCCAGGCAAAGCAGGAGTCCACTGAGTACCGGAGACAGGTG
CAGTCCCTCACCTGTGAAGTGGATGCCCTTAAAGGAACCAATGAGTCCCTGGAACGCCAGATGCGTGAAA
TGGAAGAGAACTTTGCCGTTGAAGCTGCTAACTACCAAGACACTATTGGCCGCCTGCAGGATGAGATTCA
GAATATGAAGGAGGAAATGGCTCGTCACCTTCGTGAATACCAAGACCTGCTCAATGTTAAGATGGCCCTT
GACATTGAGATTGCCACCTACAGGAAGCTGCTGGAAGGCGAGGAGAGCAGGATTTCTCTGCCTCTTCCAA
ACTTTTCCTCCCTGAACCTGAGGGAAACTAATCTGGATTCACTCCCTCTGGTTGATACCCACTCAAAAAG
GACACTTCTGATTAAGACGGTTGAAACTAGAGATGGACAGGTTATCAACGAAACTTCTCAGCATCACGAT
GACCTTGAACCAGACAGAAAAGCGGCTGTTAGTCACTGGCAGCAATAGGGTACCGCGGGCCCGGGATCCA
CCGGATCTAGATAACTGATCATAATCAGCCATACCACATTTGTAGAGGTTTTACTTGCTTTAAAAAACCT
CCCACACCTCCCCCTGAACCTGAAACATAAAATGAATGCAATTGTTGTTGTTAACTTGTTTATTGCAGCT
TATAATGGTTACAAATAAAGCAATAGCATCACAAATTTCACAAATAAAGCATTTTTTTCACTGCATTCTA
GTTGTGGTTTGTCCAAACTCATCAATGTATCTTAACGCGTAAATTGTAAGCGTTAATATTTTGTTAAAAT
TCGCGTTAAATTTTTGTTAAATCAGCTCATTTTTTAACCAATAGGCCGAAATCGGCAAAATCCCTTATAA
ATCAAAAGAATAGACCGAGATAGGGT
[37 nt withheld, positions 3247-3283]
AAAGAACGTGGACTCCAACGTCAAAGG
[49 nt withheld, positions 3311-3359]
T
[91 nt withheld, positions 3361-3451]
G
[124 nt withheld, positions 3453-3576]
CAGGTGGCACTTTTCGGGGAAATGTGCGCGGAACCCCTATTTGTTTATTTTTCTAAATACATTCAAATAT
GTATCCGCTCATGAGACAATAACCCTGATAAATGCTTCAATAATATTGAAAAAGGAAGAGTCCTGAGGCG
GAAAGAACCAGCTGTGGAATGTGTGTCAGTTAGGGTGTGGAAAGTCCCCAGGCTCCCCAGCAGGCAGAAG
TATGCAAAGCATGCATCTCAATTAGTCAGCAACCAGGTGTGGAAAGTCCCCAGGCTCCCCAGCAGGCAGA
AGTATGCAAAGCATGCATCTCAATTAGTCAGCAACCATAGTCCCGCCCCTAACTCCGCCCATCCCGCCCC
TAACTCCGCCCAGTTCCGCCCATTCTCCGCCCCATGGCTGACTAATTTTTTTTATTTATGCAGAGGCCGA
GGCCGCCTCGGCCTCTGAGCTATTCCAGAAGTAGTGAGGAGGCTTTTTTGGAGGCCTAGGCTTTTGCAAA
GATCGATCAAGAGACAGGATGAGGATCGTTTCGCATGATTGAACAAGATGGATTGCACGCAGGTTCTCCG
GCCGCTTGGGTGGAGAGGCTATTCGGCTATGACTGGGCACAACAGACAATCGGCTGCTCTGATGCCGCCG
TGTTCCGGCTGTCAGCGCAGGGGCGCCCGGTTCTTTTTGTCAAGACCGACCTGTCCGGTGCCCTGAATGA
ACTGCAAGACGAGGCAGCGCGGCTATCGTGGCTGGCCACGACGGGCGTTCCTTGCGCAGCTGTGCTCGAC
GTTGTCACTGAAGCGGGAAGGGACTGGCTGCTATTGGGCGAAGTGCCGGGGCAGGATCTCCTGTCATCTC
ACCTTGCTCCTGCCGAGAAAGTATCCATCATGGCTGATGCAATGCGGCGGCTGCATACGCTTGATCCGGC
TACCTGCCCATTCGACCACCAAGCGAAACATCGCATCGAGCGAGCACGTACTCGGATGGAAGCCGGTCTT
GTCGATCAGGATGATCTGGACGAAGAGCATCAGGGGCTCGCGCCAGCCGAACTGTTCGCCAGGCTCAAGG
CGAGCATGCCCGACGGCGAGGATCTCGTCGTGACCCATGGCGATGCCTGCTTGCCGAATATCATGGTGGA
AAATGGCCGCTTTTCTGGATTCATCGACTGTGGCCGGCTGGGTGTGGCGGACCGCTATCAGGACATAGCG
TTGGCTACCCGTGATATTGCTGAAGAGCTTGGCGGCGAATGGGCTGACCGCTTCCTCGTGCTTTACGGTA
TCGCCGCTCCCGATTCGCAGCGCATCGCCTTCTATCGCCTTCTTGACGAGTTCTTCTGAGCGGGACTCTG
GGGTTCGAAATGACCGACCAAGCGACGCCCAACCTGCCATCACGAGATTTCGATTCCACCGCCGCCTTCT
ATGAAAGGTTGGGCTTCGGAATCGTTTTCCGGGACGCCGGCTGGATGATCCTCCAGCGCGGGGATCTCAT
GCTGGAGTTCTTCGCCCACCCTAGGGGGAGGCTAACTGAAACACGGAAGGAGACAATACCGGAAGGAACC
CGCGCTATGACGGCAATAAAAAGACAGAATAAAACGCACGGTGTTGGGTCGTTTGTTCATAAACGCGGGG
TTCGGTCCCAGGGCTGGCACTCTGTCGATACCCCACCGAGACCCCATTGGGGCCAATACGCCCGCGTTTC
TTCCTTTTCCCCACCCCACCCCCCAAGTTCGGGTGAAGGCCCAGGGCTCGCAGCCAACGTCGGGGCGGCA
GGCCCTGCCATAGCCTCAGGTTACTCATATATACTTTAGATTGATTTAAAACTTCATTTTTAATTTAAAA
GGATCTAGGTGAAGATCCTTTTTGATAATCTCATGACCAAAATCCCTTAACGTGAGTTTTCGTTCCACTG
AGCGTCAGACCCCGTAGAAAAGATCAAAGGATCTTCTTGAGATCCTTTTTTTCTGCGCGTAATCTGCTGC
TTGCAAACAAAAAAACCACCGCTACCAGCGGTGGTTTGTTTGCCGGATCAAGAGCTACCAACTCTTTTTC
CGAAGGTAACTGGCTTCAGCAGAGCGCAGATACCAAATACTGTTCTTCTAGTGTAGCCGTAGTTAGGCCA
CCACTTCAAGAACTCTGTAGCACCGCCTACATACCTCGCTCTGCTAATCCTGTTACCAGTGGCTGCTGCC
AGTGGCGATAAGTCGTGTCTTACCGGGTTGGACTCAAGACGATAGTTACCGGATAAGGCGCAGCGGTCGG
GCTGAACGGGGGGTTCGTGCACACAGCCCAGCTTGGAGCGAACGACCTACACCGAACTGAGATACCTACA
GCGTGAGCTATGAGAAAGCGCCACGCTTCCCGAAGGGAGAAAGGCGGACAGGTATCCGGTAAGCGGCAGG
GTCGGAACAGGAGAGCGCACGAGGGAGCTTCCAGGGGGAAACGCCTGGTATCTTTATAGTCCTGTCGGGT
TTCGCCACCTCTGACTTGAGCGTCGATTTTTGTGATGCTCGTCAGGGGGGCGGAGCCTATGGAAAAACGC
CAGCAACGCGGCCTTTTTACGGTTCCTGGCCTTTTGCTGGCCTTTTGCTCA
Features (pLannotate 1.2.2; 18 found; start..end, strand, type, name):
      1..51      +  rep_origin     RSF ori (fragment): Plasmids containing the RSF 1030 origin of replication can be propagated in E. coli cells that contain additional plasmids with compatible origins.
    119..422     +  enhancer       CMV enhancer: human cytomegalovirus immediate early enhancer
    423..626     +  promoter       CMV promoter: human cytomegalovirus (CMV) immediate early promoter
    671..1378    +  CDS            mCherry: mCherry is a basic (constitutively fluorescent) red fluorescent protein published in 2004, derived from Discosoma sp.. It is reported to be a very rapidly-maturing monomer with low acid sensitivity.
   1380..1398    +  misc_feature   MCS (fragment): multiple cloning site
   1421..2809    +  CDS            VIM: VIME_HUMAN - Experimental evidence at protein level: Swiss-Prot protein existence level 1. Involved with LARP6 in the stabilization of type I collagen mRNAs for CO1A1 and CO1A2. From Homo sapiens (Human).
   2810..2845    +  CDS            BC2 tag: nanobody epitope tag corresponding to amino acids 16-27 of human β-catenin (Traenkle et al., 2015)
   2849..2874    +  misc_feature   MCS (fragment): multiple cloning site
   2886..2970    +  CDS            large T antigen (fragment): large T antigen from SV40 (simian virus 40)
   2993..3114    +  polyA_signal   SV40 poly(A) signal: SV40 polyadenylation signal
   3148..3576    -  rep_origin     f1 ori (sequence partly withheld): f1 bacteriophage origin of replication; arrow indicates direction of (+) strand synthesis
   3603..3707    +  promoter       AmpR promoter: bla
   3709..4066    +  promoter       SV40 promoter: SV40 enhancer and early promoter
   4101..4895    +  CDS            NeoR/KanR: aminoglycoside phosphotransferase from Tn5; aph(3')-II (or nptII); confers resistance to neomycin, kanamycin, and G418 (Geneticin®)
   4916..5068    +  CDS            ble (fragment): BLE_KLEPN - Experimental evidence at protein level: Swiss-Prot protein existence level 1. Binding protein with a strong affinity to the bleomycin family of antibiotics. Binds to CL990; an antimitotic-antibiotic compound. From Klebsiella pneumoniae.
   5127..5174    +  polyA_signal   HSV TK poly(A) signal: herpes simplex virus thymidine kinase polyadenylation signal (Cole and Stacy, 1985)
   5265..5281    -  polyA_signal   bGH poly(A) signal (fragment): bovine growth hormone polyadenylation signal
   5503..6091    +  rep_origin     ori: high-copy-number ColE1/pMB1/pBR322/pUC origin of replication
