[The description below was written by a language model from this plasmid's Addgene catalogue record and pLannotate feature annotations shown in this document.]
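Description:
pmCherry-VIM-BC2T is a 6,147 bp mammalian expression plasmid built on the pEGFP-N1 backbone, designed to produce human vimentin (VIM) flanked by two labels: the monomeric red fluorescent protein mCherry at the N terminus and the short BC2 peptide tag (BC2T) at the C terminus. The fusion is driven by the human cytomegalovirus immediate-early enhancer and promoter and terminated by the SV40 polyadenylation signal. In the annotated sequence the mCherry coding region is followed by a short remnant of the multiple cloning site that acts as a linker, then the vimentin open reading frame, with the BC2 tag directly abutting its end. The BC2 tag is a 12-residue epitope derived from human β-catenin that is recognised by a specific nanobody.

The plasmid is maintained at high copy in E. coli through a pUC-type ColE1 origin and also carries an f1 origin. A single NeoR/KanR gene (Tn5 aminoglycoside phosphotransferase) sits behind tandem bacterial (bla) and SV40 early promoters and is followed by the HSV TK polyadenylation signal, so it provides kanamycin resistance in bacteria and G418 selection in mammalian cells. Small fragment hits such as ble, bGH poly(A), SV40 large T antigen and RSF ori appear to be backbone remnants or partial annotation matches rather than functional parts. The depositor and sequencing-derived records have the same length and feature order, differing only in their start coordinate.

Going by the associated publication, the construct serves to display a BC2-tagged intermediate filament protein for nanobody-based labelling in dSTORM super-resolution imaging. The mCherry signal offers an independent readout of expression and filament localisation.
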