Addgene plasmid #108966: pmCherry-VIM-BC2T
Purpose: expresses mCherry-vimentin-BC2-tag in mammalian cells
Depositing lab: Ulrich Rothbauer. Depositing organization: Naturwissenschaftliches und Medizinisches Institut an der Universitaet Tuebingen (NMI). Publication: A peptide tag-specific nanobody enables high-quality labeling for dSTORM imaging. Virant D, Traenkle B, Maier J, Kaiser PD, Bodenhofer M, Schmees C, Vojnovic I, Pisak-Lukats B, Endesfelder U, Rothbauer U. Nat Commun. 2018 Mar 2;9(1):930. doi: 10.1038/s41467-018-03191-2. PubMed 29500346.
Backbone
  Vector backbone: pEGFP-N1
  Vector type: Mammalian Expression
  Selectable markers: Neomycin (select with G418)
Growth in bacteria
  Bacterial resistance: Kanamycin, 50 μg/mL
  Growth temperature: 37°C
  Growth strain: DH5alpha
  Copy number: High Copy
Gene/Insert
  Gene/Insert name: VIM
  Species: H. sapiens (human)
  Entrez Gene: VIM
  Tag / fusion protein: mCherry (N terminal on insert); BC2T (C terminal on insert)
Terms and licenses: Academic/Nonprofit Terms; Industry Terms: Not Available to Industry
How to cite: pmCherry-VIM-BC2T was a gift from Ulrich Rothbauer (Addgene plasmid # 108966 ; http://n2t.net/addgene:108966 ; RRID:Addgene_108966)
